>Addgene plasmid #120595 | Smp_194920-Cd4-bio-His | addgene full sequence | sequence record 234131 | Addgene NGS Result
GACATTGATTATTGACTAGTTATTAATAGTAATCAATTACGGGGTCATTAGTTCATAGCCCATATATGGA
GTTCCGCGTTACATAACTTACGGTAAATGGCCCGCCTGGCTGACCGCCCAACGACCCCCGCCCATTGACG
TCAATAATGACGTATGTTCCCATAGTAACGCCAATAGGGACTTTCCATTGACGTCAATGGGTGGAGTATT
TACGGTAAACTGCCCACTTGGCAGTACATCAAGTGTATCATATGCCAAGTCCGCCCCCTATTGACGTCAA
TGACGGTAAATGGCCCGCCTGGCATTATGCCCAGTACATGACCTTACGGGACTTTCCTACTTGGCAGTAC
ATCTACGTATTAGTCATCGCTATTACCATGGTGATGCGGTTTTGGCAGTACACCAATGGGCGTGGATAGC
GGTTTGACTCACGGGGATTTCCAAGTCTCCACCCCATTGACGTCAATGGGAGTTTGTTTTGGCACCAAAA
TCAACGGGACTTTCCAAAATGTCGTAATAACCCCGCCCCGTTGACGCAAATGGGCGGTAGGCGTGTACGG
TGGGAGGTCTATATAAGCAGAGCTCGTTTAGTGAACCGTCAGATCCTCACTCTCTTCCGCATCGCTGTCT
GCGAGGGCCAGCTGTTGGGCTCGCGGTTGAGGACAAACTCTTCGCGGTCTTTCCAGTACTCTTGGATCGG
AAACCCGTCGGCCTCCGAACGGTACTCCGCCACCGAGGGACCTGAGCGAGTCCGCATCGACCGGATCGGA
AAACCTCTCGAGAAAGGCGTCTAACCAGTCACAGTCGCAAGGTAGGCTGAGCACCGTGGCGGGCGGCAGC
GGGTGGCGGTCGGGGTTGTTTCTGGCGGAGGTGCTGCTGATGATGTAATTAAAGTAGGCGGTCTTGAGAC
GGCGGATGGTCGAGGTGAGGTGTGGCAGGCTTGAGATCCAGCTGTTGGGGTGAGTACTCCCTCTCAAAAG
CGGGCATTACTTCTGCGCTAAGATTGTCAGTTTCCAAAAACGAGGAGGATTTGATATTCACCTGGCCCGA
TCTGGCCATACACTTGAGTGACAATGACATCCACTTTGCCTTTCTCTCCACAGGTGTCCACTCCCAGGTC
CAAGTTTGCCACCATGGAGTTTCAGACCCAGGTACTCATGTCCCTGCTGCTCTGCATGTCTGGTGCGGCC
GCCGACAAGAACATCATCCTGAACAACAACCCCAGCGACTTCTACCAGCAGCTGAACGCCTGGCCCGACT
TCCAGCTGGCCGCCTTCACCGACCTGAACGCCGACCGGCGGATGGACATCATCTTCGCCAACGGCGACGG
CAGCAAGCTGTTCGCCGTGCTGCAGAGCGACAACAAGGGCTTCCAGAGCACCAGCAGCATCCTGAGCAGC
GTGAAGTTCAGCCCCCCTGTGGAAATCATCGGCAACGTGCTGCCCAAGCCCGTGCGGGGCGTGGCCACCA
GCGATTTCAACGGCGACAGCCGGATCGACCTGCTGCTGGTCACAGGCAGCAGCGACGGCGGACCCTTCGA
CGTGTACGTGGCCTACGGCCTGAGCGGCGAGAACCGGGGCAAGTTCGACAGCCCCAAGTTCCTGGACACC
TTCACCAGCCAGCCCCTCGTGTGCGACCTGAACAGCGACATGATCGCCGATGTGTACGGCGAGGTGTCCG
GCCACAGAGTGGCCTACATCGGCGGCAACAAGCTGACCAAGCTGAGCGCCACCTACAGCGGCCCCAGCTG
GTCCAGACTGGGCTACAGCGCCTTCGGCGACATCAATGGCGACGGCGTGCCCGACATCGTGATCCTGGTG
GACAACGAGAACCGGCAGCAGCTGCAGGTCATCCTGCGGACCCAGAGCAGCATCGGCAGCCTGCCCGATG
TGGCCAACGCCGAGCTGATCGACCTGGACCCCAAGCTGCTGAGCACCCCCCAGAGCGTGCTGGGCCTGTT
CGTGCTGAACGACTTCGACTACGACGGCCTGATTGATCTGCTGCTGCCCGTGTGCCGGGACGCCAAGTGC
CTGGATACCAGCTCCATCAACATGTACAGCTTCCGGGACCGGAAGTGGTCCCCCGTGAACGTGATCTGGG
AGCCCAGCAACGTGAAAGAAAACACCATGCGGTGGTCCCTGACCAGCACCCCTCAGATCAAGAGCGGCCT
GCTGACCAGCTCCCTGATCGGACCCGCTGTGGGCGACGTGAACATGGACGGCAAGCCCGATCTGGGCCTG
GGCGTGACCTCTTGGAGCGAGAACGGCCAGAACATGGGCGTGTACCCCGGCGTGTTCGTGAACAAGGGCC
TGAACAGCAACGGCATCCTGACCTTCCAGCTGACCCTGGTGCCCGGCGTGCAGCTGCCCCCCGACAACAG
CAGACTGCGGCAGCTGGCCTTCTTCGACCAGAGCGACGACTCCATCCTGGATTTCTTCATCGTGTCCCTG
AACAGCCACGACCAGCCCAGCGCCCAGCTGTTCCTGAGCACCGTGGATACCGACCCCTACTTCCTGAAAG
TGACCGTGCTGAATGGCCTGTGCAGCAGCGCCGACAGCTGCTCCGACGGCAAGCTGCCTTACGGCCTGAC
CGTGCCCGGCATCAGCAGCAACCTGAATACCGAGGCCGCTGCCGGCGGAAGGCATCTGTCTGCCGCTCTG
CTGAGCAGCCAGAGCTGCTGCAGTGCCCTGCAGGTCCCCTTCGCCATCTTCGGCCTGGGCCAGTTCGCCA
ACTACGTGGAAAAGCTGACCATCAGCATCCCCCCCAGCAAAGAGCTGATCAGAAGCCGGCTGCTGAGCTT
CATCGTGCCCAAGGCCCAGATTGTGATCAACCCCTACCCCCTGGACAACCCTAGCGCCTGGACCATGAAG
CTGTTTCTGCAGCCCCTGTACAACATGAAGGTGCTGTATATCGCCATCACTGGCGCGCCGTCGACCTCCA
TCACGGCCTATAAGAGTGAGGGGGAGTCAGCGGAGTTCTCCTTCCCACTCAACCTTGGAGAGGAAAGCCT
GCAGGGAGAGTTGAGATGGAAGGCAGAGAAGGCTCCTTCTTCCCAGTCCTGGATCACCTTCTCCCTAAAG
AACCAAAAGGTGTCTGTGCAGAAGTCTACTAGCAACCCCAAGTTCCAGCTGTCCGAAACGCTCCCACTCA
CCCTTCAGATACCCCAGGTCTCCCTTCAGTTTGCTGGTTCTGGCAACCTGACCCTGACTCTGGACAGAGG
GATACTGTATCAGGAAGTGAACCTGGTGGTGATGAAAGTGACTCAGCCCGACAGCAACACTTTGACCTGT
GAGGTGATGGGACCCACCTCACCCAAGATGAGACTGATCTTGAAGCAGGAGAATCAGGAGGCCAGGGTCT
CCAGGCAGGAGAAAGTGATTCAAGTGCAGGCCCCTGAAGCAGGGGTGTGGCAATGTCTACTGAGTGAAGG
TGAAGAGGTCAAGATGGACTCCAAGATCCAGGTTTTATCCAAAGGGTTGAATTCCGGCAGCCTGCACCAC
ATCCTGGACGCCCAGAAGATGCTGTGGAACCACAGGGACAGGAACCTGCCTCCTCTGGCCCCTCTGGGCC
CCCACCACCATCACCACCATTGAGTCTAGACACGTGATTAATTAAGGATCCCCCGACCTCGACCTCTGGC
TAATAAAGGAAATTTATTTTCATTGCAATAGTGTGTTGGAATTTTTTGTGTCTCTCACTCGGAAGGACAT
ATGGGAGGGCAAATCATTTGGTCGAGATCCCTCGGAGATCTCTAGCTAGAGGATCGATCCCCGCCCCGGA
CGAACTAAACCTGACTACGACATCTCTGCCCCTTCTTCGCGGGGCAGTGCATGTAATCCCTTCAGTTGGT
TGGTACAACTTGCCAACTGGGCCCTGTTCCACATGTGACACGGGGGGGGACCAAACACAAAGGGGTTCTC
TGACTGTAGTTGACATCCTTATAAATGGATGTGCACATTTGCCAACACTGAGTGGCTTTCATCCTGGAGC
AGACTTTGCAGTCTGTGGACTGCAACACAACATTGCCTTTATGTGTAACTCTTGGCTGAAGCTCTTACAC
CAATGCTGGGGGACATGTACCTCCCAGGGGCCCAGGAAGACTACGGGAGGCTACACCAACGTCAATCAGA
GGGGCCTGTGTAGCTACCGATAAGCGGACCCTCAAGAGGGCATTAGCAATAGTGTTTATAAGGCCCCCTT
GTTAACCCTAAACGGGTAGCATATGCTTCCCGGGTAGTAGTATATACTATCCAGACTAACCCTAATTCAA
TAGCATATGTTACCCAACGGGAAGCATATGCTATCGAATTAGGGTTAGTAAAAGGGTCCTAAGGAACAGC
GATATCTCCCACCCCATGAGCTGTCACGGTTTTATTTACATGGGGTCAGGATTCCACGAGGGTAGTGAAC
CATTTTAGTCACAAGGGCAGTGGCTGAAGATCAAGGAGCGGGCAGTGAACTCTCCTGAATCTTCGCCTGC
TTCTTCATTCTCCTTCGTTTAGCTAATAGAATAACTGCTGAGTTGTGAACAGTAAGGTGTATGTGAGGTG
CTCGAAAACAAGGTTTCAGGTGACGCCCCCAGAATAAAATTTGGACGGGGGGTTCAGTGGTGGCATTGTG
CTATGACACCAATATAACCCTCACAAACCCCTTGGGCAATAAATACTAGTGTAGGAATGAAACATTCTGA
ATATCTTTAACAATAGAAATCCATGGGGTGGGGACAAGCCGTAAAGACTGGATGTCCATCTCACACGAAT
TTATGGCTATGGGCAACACATAATCCTAGTGCAATATGATACTGGGGTTATTAAGATGTGTCCCAGGCAG
GGACCAAGACAGGTGAACCATGTTGTTACACTCTATTTGTAACAAGGGGAAAGAGAGTGGACGCCGACAG
CAGCGGACTCCACTGGTTGTCTCTAACACCCCCGAAAATTAAACGGGGCTCCACGCCAATGGGGCCCATA
AACAAAGACAAGTGGCCACTCTTTTTTTTGAAATTGTGGAGTGGGGGCACGCGTCAGCCCCCACACGCCG
CCCTGCGGTTTTGGACTGTAAAATAAGGGTGTAATAACTTGGCTGATTGTAACCCCGCTAACCACTGCGG
TCAAACCACTTGCCCACAAAACCACTAATGGCACCCCGGGGAATACCTGCATAAGTAGGTGGGCGGGCCA
AGATAGGGGCGCGATTGCTGCGATCTGGAGGACAAATTACACACACTTGCGCCTGAGCGCCAAGCACAGG
GTTGTTGGTCCTCATATTCACGAGGTCGCTGAGAGCACGGTGGGCTAATGTTGCCATGGGTAGCATATAC
TACCCAAATATCTGGATAGCATATGCTATCCTAATCTATATCTGGGTAGCATAGGCTATCCTAATCTATA
TCTGGGTAGCATATGCTATCCTAATCTATATCTGGGTAGTATATGCTATCCTAATTTATATCTGGGTAGC
ATAGGCTATCCTAATCTATATCTGGGTAGCATATGCTATCCTAATCTATATCTGGGTAGTATATGCTATC
CTAATCTGTATCCGGGTAGCATATGCTATCCTAATAGAGATTAGGGTAGTATATGCTATCCTAATTTATA
TCTGGGTAGCATATACTACCCAAATATCTGGATAGCATATGCTATCCTAATCTATATCTGGGTAGCATAT
GCTATCCTAATCTATATCTGGGTAGCATAGGCTATCCTAATCTATATCTGGGTAGCATATGCTATCCTAA
TCTATATCTGGGTAGTATATGCTATCCTAATTTATATCTGGGTAGCATAGGCTATCCTAATCTATATCTG
GGTAGCATATGCTATCCTAATCTATATCTGGGTAGTATATGCTATCCTAATCTGTATCCGGGTAGCATAT
GCTATCCTCATGATAAGCTGTCAAACATGAGAATTTTCTTGAAGACGAAAGGGCCTCGTGATACGCCTAT
TTTTATAGGTTAATGTCATGATAATAATGGTTTCTTAGACGTCAGGTGGCACTTTTCGGGGAAATGTGCG
CGGAACCCCTATTTGTTTATTTTTCTAAATACATTCAAATATGTATCCGCTCATGAGACAATAACCCTGA
TAAATGCTTCAATAATATTGAAAAAGGAAGAGTATGAGTATTCAACATTTCCGTGTCGCCCTTATTCCCT
TTTTTGCGGCATTTTGCCTTCCTGTTTTTGCTCACCCAGAAACGCTGGTGAAAGTAAAAGATGCTGAAGA
TCAGTTGGGTGCACGAGTGGGTTACATCGAACTGGATCTCAACAGCGGTAAGATCCTTGAGAGTTTTCGC
CCCGAAGAACGTTTTCCAATGATGAGCACTTTTAAAGTTCTGCTATGTGGCGCGGTATTATCCCGTGTTG
ACGCCGGGCAAGAGCAACTCGGTCGCCGCATACACTATTCTCAGAATGACTTGGTTGAGTACTCACCAGT
CACAGAAAAGCATCTTACGGATGGCATGACAGTAAGAGAATTATGCAGTGCTGCCATAACCATGAGTGAT
AACACTGCGGCCAACTTACTTCTGACAACGATCGGAGGACCGAAGGAGCTAACCGCTTTTTTGCACAACA
TGGGGGATCATGTAACTCGCCTTGATCGTTGGGAACCGGAGCTGAATGAAGCCATACCAAACGACGAGCG
TGACACCACGATGCCTGCAGCAATGGCAACAACGTTGCGCAAACTATTAACTGGCGAACTACTTACTCTA
GCTTCCCGGCAACAATTAATAGACTGGATGGAGGCGGATAAAGTTGCAGGACCACTTCTGCGCTCGGCCC
TTCCGGCTGGCTGGTTTATTGCTGATAAATCTGGAGCCGGTGAGCGTGGGTCTCGCGGTATCATTGCAGC
ACTGGGGCCAGATGGTAAGCCCTCCCGTATCGTAGTTATCTACACGACGGGGAGTCAGGCAACTATGGAT
GAACGAAATAGACAGATCGCTGAGATAGGTGCCTCACTGATTAAGCATTGGTAACTGTCAGACCAAGTTT
ACTCATATATACTTTAGATTGATTTAAAACTTCATTTTTAATTTAAAAGGATCTAGGTGAAGATCCTTTT
TGATAATCTCATGACCAAAATCCCTTAACGTGAGTTTTCGTTCCACTGAGCGTCAGACCCCGTAGAAAAG
ATCAAAGGATCTTCTTGAGATCCTTTTTTTCTGCGCGTAATCTGCTGCTTGCAAACAAAAAAACCACCGC
TACCAGCGGTGGTTTGTTTGCCGGATCAAGAGCTACCAACTCTTTTTCCGAAGGTAACTGGCTTCAGCAG
AGCGCAGATACCAAATACTGTTCTTCTAGTGTAGCCGTAGTTAGGCCACCACTTCAAGAACTCTGTAGCA
CCGCCTACATACCTCGCTCTGCTAATCCTGTTACCAGTGGCTGCTGCCAGTGGCGATAAGTCGTGTCTTA
CCGGGTTGGACTCAAGACGATAGTTACCGGATAAGGCGCAGCGGTCGGGCTGAACGGGGGGTTCGTGCAC
ACAGCCCAGCTTGGAGCGAACGACCTACACCGAACTGAGATACCTACAGCGTGAGCTATGAGAAAGCGCC
ACGCTTCCCGAAGGGAGAAAGGCGGACAGGTATCCGGTAAGCGGCAGGGTCGGAACAGGAGAGCGCACGA
GGGAGCTTCCAGGGGGAAACGCCTGGTATCTTTATAGTCCTGTCGGGTTTCGCCACCTCTGACTTGAGCG
TCGATTTTTGTGATGCTCGTCAGGGGGGCGGAGCCTATGGAAAAACGCCAGCAACGCGGCCTTTTTACGG
TTCCTGGCCTTTTGCTGGCCTTTTGCTCACATGTTCTTTCCTGCGTTATCCCCTGATTCTGTGGATAACC
GTATTACCGCCTTTGAGTGAGCTGATACCGCTCGCCGCAGCCGAACGACCGAGCGCAGCGAGTCAGTGAG
CGAGGAAGCGGAAGAGCGCCCAATACGCAAACCGCCTCTCCCCGCGCGTTGGCCGATTCATTAATGCAGC
TGGCACGACAGGTTTCCCGACTGGAAAGCGGGCAGTGAGCGCAACGCAATTAATGTGAGTTAGCTCACTC
ATTAGGCACCCCAGGCTTTACACTTTATGCTTCCGGCTCGTATGTTGTGTGGAATTGTGAGCGGATAACA
ATTTCACACAGGAAACAGCTATGACCATGATTACGCCAAGCTCTAGCTAGAGGTCGACCAATTCTCATGT
TTGACAGCTTATCATCGCAGATCCGGGCAACGTTGTTGCCATTGCTGCAGGCGCAGAACTGGTAGGTATG
GAAGATCTATACATTGAATCAATATTGGCAATTAGCCATATTAGTCATTGGTTATATAGCATAAATCAAT
ATTGGCTATTGGCCATTGCATACGTTGTATCTATATCATAATATGTACATTTATATTGGCTCATGTCCAA
TATGACCGCCATGTT
Features (pLannotate 1.2.2; 19 found; start..end, strand, type, name):
      1..380     +  enhancer       CMV enhancer: human cytomegalovirus immediate early enhancer
    382..581     +  promoter       CMV promoter: human cytomegalovirus (CMV) immediate early promoter
    649..687     +  misc_feature   Ad SA (fragment): adenovirus major late transcript splice acceptor (Friedrich and Soriano, 1991)
    720..929     -  CDS            PTP (fragment): TERM_ADE02 - Experimental evidence at protein level: Swiss-Prot protein existence level 1. Protein covalently bound to the viral DNA that acts as a primer for viral genomic replication by DNA strand displacement. Assembles on the viral origin of replication in an initiation complex with viral polymerase, DBP, host NFIA and host POU2F1/OCT1. During initiation, the polymerase covalently couples the first dCTP with Ser- 580 of pTP. The terminal protein stimulates the template activity over 20 fold compared to protein-free templates. Neo-synthesized viral genomes are linked to two preterminal prot
    960..1049    +  intron         chimeric intron (fragment): chimera between introns from adenovirus and immunoglobulin heavy chain genes
   1068..1114    +  CDS            IgH signal sequence (fragment): signal sequence from the mouse immunoglobulin heavy chain variable region
   2600..2617    +  CDS            CCR5TC (fragment): zinc-finger domain from the CCR5-224 (+) zinc-finger nuclease that recognizes the left half-site target sequence in the human CCR5 gene (Perez et al., 2008; Gross et al., 2013)
   2889..3482    +  CDS            Cd4 (fragment): CD4_RAT - Experimental evidence at protein level: Swiss-Prot protein existence level 1. Integral membrane glycoprotein that plays an essential role in the immune response and serves multiple functions in responses against both external and internal offenses. In T-cells, functions primarily as a coreceptor for MHC class II molecule:peptide complex. The antigens presented by class II peptides are derived from extracellular proteins while class I peptides are derived from cytosolic proteins. Interacts simultaneously with the T-cell receptor (TCR) and the MHC class II presented by antigen presenti
   3642..3697    +  polyA_signal   β-globin poly(A) signal: rabbit β-globin polyadenylation signal (Gil and Proudfoot, 1987)
   4211..5892    -  rep_origin     oriP (fragment): Epstein-Barr virus oriP replication origin (Yates et al., 2000)
   6019..6123    +  promoter       AmpR promoter: bla
   6124..6984    +  CDS            AmpR: β-lactamase; bla; confers resistance to ampicillin, carbenicillin, and related antibiotics
   7155..7743    +  rep_origin     ori: high-copy-number ColE1/pMB1/pBR322/pUC origin of replication
   7926..8018    +  CDS            lacI (fragment): lac repressor; lacI; The lac repressor binds to the lac operator to inhibit transcription in E. coli. This inhibition can be relieved by adding lactose or isopropyl-β-D-thiogalactopyranoside (IPTG).
   8031..8052    +  protein_bind   CAP binding site: CAP binding activates transcription in the presence of cAMP. E. coli catabolite activator protein
   8067..8097    +  promoter       lac promoter: promoter for the E. coli lac operon
   8105..8121    +  protein_bind   lac operator: The lac repressor binds to the lac operator to inhibit transcription in E. coli. This inhibition can be relieved by adding lactose or isopropyl-β-D-thiogalactopyranoside (IPTG). lac repressor encoded by lacI
   8191..8207    +  promoter       tet promoter (fragment): E. coli promoter for tetracycline efflux protein gene
   8217..8242    -  CDS            bla(M) (fragment): β-lactamase lacking the signal sequence; bla(M); allows cytosolic expression of β-lactamase
