[The description below was written by a language model from this plasmid's Addgene catalogue record and pLannotate feature annotations shown in this document.]
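Description:
Smp_194920-Cd4-bio-His is a mammalian expression plasmid built on the pTT3 backbone for producing a recombinant, secreted form of the Schistosoma mansoni protein Smp_194920. It is maintained in E. coli through a high-copy ColE1/pUC-type origin with ampicillin selection (AmpR under its own bla promoter). The backbone also carries a fragment of the Epstein-Barr virus oriP, which allows episomal retention and enhanced transient expression in cell lines that supply EBNA1. Short lac-region remnants (CAP site, lac promoter and operator, a lacI fragment) are leftover cloning-vector sequences with no evident role in expression.

Transcription is driven by the CMV immediate early enhancer and promoter, followed by adenovirus-derived leader, splice and intron elements that improve mRNA processing. The antisense "PTP" hit in this region is most likely an annotation artefact of that adenoviral sequence, and the very short zinc-finger match inside the insert is probably also spurious. A mouse immunoglobulin heavy chain signal sequence fragment is annotated just upstream of the insert, consistent with directing the product into the secretory pathway. The roughly 1.7 kb parasite insert sits between retained NotI and AscI sites and is fused at its C terminus to rat Cd4 domains 3 and 4, a biotinylation acceptor sequence and a 6xHis tag. Only the Cd4 portion is picked up in the feature table. A rabbit β-globin polyadenylation signal terminates the transcript.

The Cd4 domains provide a common antibody-recognisable handle, the biotin tag permits capture on streptavidin surfaces, and the His tag supports affinity purification. The plasmid belongs to a library of S. mansoni cell-surface and secreted proteins used to screen for early serological markers of infection.
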