Addgene plasmid #120595: Smp_194920-Cd4-bio-His
Purpose: Expression of recombinant S. mansoni protein
Depositing lab: Gavin Wright. Depositing organization: Wellcome Sanger Institute. Publication: A library of cell-surface and secreted proteins from Schistosoma mansoni identifies early serological markers of infection. Cécile Crosnier, Anna V. Protasio, Gabriel Rinaldi, Shona Wilson, Matthew Berriman, Gavin J. Wright. bioRXiv 10.1101/593616.
Backbone
  Vector backbone: pTT3
  Backbone manufacturer: Yves Durocher, NRC
  Backbone size w/o insert (bp): 6686
  Vector type: Mammalian Expression
Growth in bacteria
  Bacterial resistance: Ampicillin, 100 μg/mL
  Growth temperature: 37°C
  Growth strain: DH5alpha
  Copy number: High Copy
Gene/Insert
  Gene/Insert name: Smp_194920
  Species: Schistosoma mansoni
  Insert size (bp): 1729
  Entrez Gene: Smp_194920 (a.k.a. Smp_194920)
  Promoter: CMV
  Tag / fusion protein: ratCd4(d3+4)-bio-6His (C terminal on backbone)
  Cloning method: Restriction Enzyme; 5′ cloning site NotI (not destroyed); 3′ cloning site AscI (not destroyed)
Terms and licenses: Academic/Nonprofit Terms; Industry Terms: Not Available to Industry
How to cite: Smp_194920-Cd4-bio-His was a gift from Gavin Wright (Addgene plasmid # 120595 ; http://n2t.net/addgene:120595 ; RRID:Addgene_120595)
